Addgene plasmid #218015: pMBS-872
Purpose: NanoLuc luminescence reporter
Depositing lab: Michael Schroda. Depositing organization: Rheinland-Pfälzische Technische Universität Kaiserslautern. Publication: A Modular Cloning Toolkit for the production of recombinant proteins in Leishmania tarentolae. Hieronimus K, Donauer T, Klein J, Hinkel B, Spanle JV, Probst A, Niemeyer J, Kibrom S, Kiefer AM, Schneider L, Husemann B, Bischoff E, Mohring S, Bayer N, Klein D, Engels A, Ziehmer BG, Stiebeta J, Moroka P, Schroda M, Deponte M. Microb Cell. 2024 Apr 30;11:128-142. doi: 10.15698/mic2024.04.821. eCollection 2024. PubMed 38799406.
Backbone
  Vector backbone: pAGM1299
  Backbone manufacturer: Sylvestre Marillonnet (Addgene plasmid #47988)
  Backbone size w/o insert (bp): 2845
  Total vector size (bp): 2766
  Vector type: Synthetic Biology
Growth in bacteria
  Bacterial resistance: Spectinomycin, 50 μg/mL
  Growth temperature: 37°C
  Growth strain: DH5alpha
  Copy number: High Copy
Gene/Insert
  Gene/Insert name: NanoLuc
  Species: Synthetic
  Insert size (bp): 523
  Cloning method: Golden Gate
  Sequencing primers: 5′ CAATACGCAAACCGCCTCTCC; 3′ AATAGGCGTATCACGAGGC
Terms and licenses: Academic/Nonprofit Terms; Industry Terms: Not Available to Industry
Depositor comments: Level 0 MoClo Part Position B4, insert can be released via BsaI digest
How to cite: pMBS-872 was a gift from Michael Schroda (Addgene plasmid # 218015 ; http://n2t.net/addgene:218015 ; RRID:Addgene_218015)
