[The description below was written by a language model from this plasmid's Addgene catalogue record and pLannotate feature annotations shown in this document.]
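Description:
pMBS-872 is a Level 0 Modular Cloning (MoClo) part plasmid that carries the coding sequence for NanoLuc, a luminescence reporter. It belongs to a Golden Gate toolkit developed for recombinant protein production in the protozoan Leishmania tarentolae. The backbone is pAGM1299, a small synthetic-biology acceptor vector. The plasmid is about 2.8 kb and is maintained in E. coli from a high-copy ColE1/pUC-type origin. Selection is with spectinomycin through the aadA adenylyltransferase gene, which lies downstream of an annotated AmpR (bla) promoter. The short annotated fragments of an RSF origin, lacI, an integrase and a gentamicin resistance gene are probably partial sequence matches or backbone remnants rather than functional elements.

The insert is a synthetic sequence of roughly 520 bp. Automated annotation matches it to the catalytic subunit of the luciferase from the shrimp Oplophorus gracilirostris, the protein from which NanoLuc was engineered. This enzyme oxidises a coelenterazine-type substrate and emits blue light. The part occupies MoClo position B4 and can be released by BsaI digestion, which leaves the position-specific overhangs used for ordered, one-pot assembly with neighbouring parts. As a Level 0 module, the plasmid has no annotated eukaryotic promoter, untranslated regions or terminator around the NanoLuc sequence, so it is not an expression construct in its own right. It serves as a building block to be combined with other toolkit parts into higher-level transcription units, where NanoLuc provides a luminescent readout of expression. The record does not specify which partner parts it is meant to be assembled with.
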