Features (pLannotate 1.2.2; 8 found; start..end, strand, type, name):
      1..66      +  rep_origin     RSF ori (fragment): Plasmids containing the RSF 1030 origin of replication can be propagated in E. coli cells that contain additional plasmids with compatible origins.
     68..117     +  CDS            lacI (fragment): lac repressor; lacI; The lac repressor binds to the lac operator to inhibit transcription in E. coli. This inhibition can be relieved by adding lactose or isopropyl-β-D-thiogalactopyranoside (IPTG).
    137..649     +  CDS            LUCI_OPLGR (fragment): Experimental evidence at protein level: Swiss-Prot protein existence level 1. Catalytic subunit of oplophorus-luciferin 2-monooxygenase. Oxidoreductase that converts coelenterazine (the oplophorus luciferin) to coelenteramide under emission of blue light with a maximum at 454 nm. Is also active with bisdeoxycoelenterazine. From Oplophorus gracilirostris (Luminous shrimp).
    777..881     +  promoter       AmpR promoter: bla
    872..952     -  CDS            int (fragment): INT2_ECOLX - Protein inferred from homology: Swiss-Prot protein existence level 3. Putative integrase believed to be involved in the insertion of antibiotic resistance genes into plasmids and transposons. From Escherichia coli.
   1040..1096    +  CDS            GmR (fragment): gentamycin acetyltransferase; aacC1; confers resistance to gentamycin
   1103..1891    +  CDS            aadA: S3AD_ECOLX - Experimental evidence at protein level: Swiss-Prot protein existence level 1. Mediates bacterial resistance to the antibiotics streptomycin and spectinomycin. From Escherichia coli.
   2065..2653    +  rep_origin     ori: high-copy-number ColE1/pMB1/pBR322/pUC origin of replication
>Addgene plasmid #218015 | pMBS-872 | addgene full sequence | sequence record 434844 | Addgene NGS Result
GAGCTGATACCGCTCGCCGCAGCCGAACGACCGAGCGCAGCGAGTCAGTGAGCGAGGAAGCGGAAGAGCG
CCCAATACGCAAACCGCCTCTCCCCGCGCGTTGGCCGATTCATTAATCACTCTGTGGTCTCAAGGTATGG
TGTTCACGCTGGAGGACTTCGTGGGCGACTGGCGCCAGACGGCGGGCTACAACCTGGACCAGGTGCTGGA
GCAGGGCGGCGTGAGCAGCCTGTTCCAGAACCTGGGCGTGAGCGTGACGCCGATCCAGCGCATCGTGCTG
AGCGGCGAGAACGGCCTGAAGATCGACATCCACGTGATCATCCCGTACGAGGGCCTGAGCGGCGACCAGA
TGGGCCAGATCGAGAAGATCTTCAAGGTGGTGTACCCGGTGGACGACCACCACTTCAAGGTGATCCTGCA
CTACGGCACGCTGGTGATCGACGGCGTGACGCCGAACATGATCGACTACTTCGGCCGCCCGTACGAGGGC
ATCGCGGTGTTTGACGGCAAGAAGATCACGGTGACGGGCACGCTGTGGAACGGCAACAAGATCATCGACG
AGCGCCTGATCAACCCGGACGGCAGCCTGCTGTTCCGCGTGACGATCAACGGCGTGACGGGCTGGCGCCT
GTGCGAGCGCATCCTGGCGGGTTCGTGAGACCACGAAGTGGCTCTTCAGTGGACGAAAGGGCCTCGTGAT
ACGCCTATTTTTATAGGTTAATGTCATGATAATAATGGTTTCTTAGACGTCAGGTGGCACTTTTCGGGGA
AATGTGCGCGGAACCCCTATTTGTTTATTTTTCTAAATACATTCAAATATGTATCCGCTCATGAGACAAT
AACCCTGATAAATGCTTCAATAATATTGAAAAAGGAAGAGTATGCGCTCACGCAACTGGTCCAGAACCTT
GACCGAACGCAGCGGTGGTAACGGCGCAGTGGCGGTTTTCATGGCTTGTTATGACTGTTTTTTTTTGGGG
TACAGTCTATGCCTCGGGCATCCAAGCAGCAAGCGCGTTACGCCGTGGGTCGATGTTTGATGTTATGGAG
CAGCAACGATGTTACGCAGCAGGGCAGTCGCCCTAAAACAAAGTTAAACATCATGAGGGAAGCGGTGATC
GCCGAAGTATCGACTCAACTATCAGAGGTAGTTGGCGTCATCGAGCGCCATCTCGAACCGACGTTGCTGG
CCGTACATTTGTACGGCTCCGCAGTGGATGGCGGCCTGAAGCCACACAGCGATATTGATTTGCTGGTTAC
GGTGACCGTAAGGCTTGATGAAACAACGCGGCGAGCTTTGATCAACGACCTTTTGGAAACTTCGGCTTCC
CCTGGAGAGAGCGAGATTCTCCGCGCTGTAGAAGTCACCATTGTTGTGCACGACGACATCATTCCGTGGC
GTTATCCAGCTAAGCGCGAACTGCAATTTGGAGAATGGCAGCGCAATGACATTCTTGCAGGTATCTTCGA
GCCAGCCACGATCGACATTGATCTGGCTATCTTGCTGACAAAAGCAAGAGAACATAGCGTTGCCTTGGTA
GGTCCAGCGGCGGAGGAACTCTTTGATCCGGTTCCTGAACAGGATCTATTTGAGGCGCTAAATGAAACCT
TAACGCTATGGAACTCGCCGCCCGACTGGGCTGGCGATGAGCGAAATGTAGTGCTTACGTTGTCCCGCAT
TTGGTACAGCGCAGTAACCGGCAAAATCGCGCCGAAGGATGTCGCTGCCGACTGGGCAATGGAGCGCCTG
CCGGCCCAGTATCAGCCCGTCATACTTGAAGCTAGACAGGCTTATCTTGGACAAGAAGAAGATCGCTTGG
CCTCGCGCGCAGATCAGTTGGAAGAATTTGTCCATTACGTAAAAGGCGAGATCACCAAGGTAGTCGGCAA
ATAACTGTCAGACCAAGTTTACTCATATATACTTTAGATTGATTTAAAACTTCATTTTTAATTTAAAAGG
ATCTAGGTGAAGATCCTTTTTGATAATCTCATGACCAAAATCCCTTAACGTGAGTTTTCGTTCCACTGAG
CGTCAGACCCCGTAGAAAAGATCAAAGGATCTTCTTGAGATCCTTTTTTTCTGCGCGTAATCTGCTGCTT
GCAAACAAAAAAACCACCGCTACCAGCGGTGGTTTGTTTGCCGGATCAAGAGCTACCAACTCTTTTTCCG
AAGGTAACTGGCTTCAGCAGAGCGCAGATACCAAATACTGTTCTTCTAGTGTAGCCGTAGTTAGGCCACC
ACTTCAAGAACTCTGTAGCACCGCCTACATACCTCGCTCTGCTAATCCTGTTACCAGTGGCTGCTGCCAG
TGGCGATAAGTCGTGTCTTACCGGGTTGGACTCAAGACGATAGTTACCGGATAAGGCGCAGCGGTCGGGC
TGAACGGGGGGTTCGTGCACACAGCCCAGCTTGGAGCGAACGACCTACACCGAACTGAGATACCTACAGC
GTGAGCTATGAGAAAGCGCCACGCTTCCCGAAGGGAGAAAGGCGGACAGGTATCCGGTAAGCGGCAGGGT
CGGAACAGGAGAGCGCACGAGGGAGCTTCCAGGGGGAAACGCCTGGTATCTTTATAGTCCTGTCGGGTTT
CGCCACCTCTGACTTGAGCGTCGATTTTTGTGATGCTCGTCAGGGGGGCGGAGCCTATGGAAAAACGCCA
GCAACGCGGCCTTTTTACGGTTCCTGGCCTTTTGCTGGCCTTTTGCTCACATGTTCTTTCCTGCGTTATC
CCCTGATTCTGTGGATAACCGTATTACCGCCTTTGAGT
